Addgene plasmid #114680: pRC01
Purpose: sfGFP.Strands 1-9
Depositing lab: Matthew Good. Depositing organization: University of Pennsylvania. Publication: Optochemical Control of Protein Localization and Activity within Cell-like Compartments. Caldwell RM, Bermudez JG, Thai D, Aonbangkhen C, Schuster BS, Courtney T, Deiters A, Hammer DA, Chenoweth DM, Good MC. Biochemistry. 2018 May 8;57(18):2590-2596. doi: 10.1021/acs.biochem.8b00131. Epub 2018 Apr 19. PubMed 29671583.
Backbone
  Vector backbone: pETARA
  Backbone size w/o insert (bp): 4362
  Total vector size (bp): 4941
  Vector type: Bacterial Expression
Growth in bacteria
  Bacterial resistance: Ampicillin, 100 μg/mL
  Growth temperature: 37°C
  Growth strain: DH5alpha
  Copy number: Unknown
Gene/Insert
  Gene/Insert name: sfGFP Strands 1-9 (alt name: GST-sfGFP1-9)
  Species: Synthetic
  Insert size (bp): 579
  Promoter: T7
  Tag / fusion protein: GST (N terminal on backbone)
  Cloning method: Restriction Enzyme; 5′ cloning site BamHI (unknown if destroyed); 3′ cloning site NotI (unknown if destroyed)
  Sequencing primers: 5′ T7 Promoter; 3′ T7 Terminator
Terms and licenses: Academic/Nonprofit Terms; Industry Terms: Not Available to Industry
How to cite: pRC01 was a gift from Matthew Good (Addgene plasmid # 114680 ; http://n2t.net/addgene:114680 ; RRID:Addgene_114680)
