[The description below was written by a language model from this plasmid's Addgene catalogue record and pLannotate feature annotations shown in this document.]
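Description:
pRC01 is a bacterial expression plasmid built on the pETARA backbone, a pET-style vector of about 4.9 kb. It replicates through a ColE1/pBR322-type origin accompanied by the bom mobility region and the rop gene, which normally moderates copy number (the record lists copy number as unknown). It also carries an f1 phage origin, and selection is by ampicillin through the β-lactamase gene under its own promoter. Two sequence records are annotated, a depositor sequence and a sequencing-derived one. They differ by only a few bases and in their start coordinate, and they show the same set and order of features.

The payload is a synthetic 579 bp fragment encoding superfolder GFP β-strands 1–9, a truncated, non-complete portion of the eleven-strand barrel, cloned between BamHI and NotI. It is expressed from a T7 promoter with the phage T7 gene 10 ribosome binding site and ends at a T7 terminator, so expression requires a host that supplies T7 RNA polymerase. The backbone provides an N-terminal Schistosoma japonicum GST fusion for glutathione affinity purification. A short 21 bp match to the capTEV tag lies between GST and the insert and probably represents a TEV protease cleavage site, though the record does not say so. Downstream of the insert the annotation detects a short histidine tag (18 bp, consistent with six histidines) and a small T7 gene 10-derived fragment; whether these are in frame with the fusion is not stated.

The stated purpose is simply production of sfGFP strands 1–9. Such fragments are generally used in split-GFP complementation, where fluorescence is restored on association with the missing strands. The associated publication concerns optochemical control of protein localization and activity in cell-like compartments.
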