Features (pLannotate 1.2.2; 15 found; start..end, strand, type, name):
     12..467     +  rep_origin     f1 ori (sequence partly withheld): f1 bacteriophage origin of replication; arrow indicates direction of (+) strand synthesis
    494..598     +  promoter       AmpR promoter: bla
    599..1459    +  CDS            AmpR: β-lactamase; bla; confers resistance to ampicillin, carbenicillin, and related antibiotics
   1630..2218    +  rep_origin     ori: high-copy-number ColE1/pMB1/pBR322/pUC origin of replication
   2404..2546    -  misc_feature   bom: basis of mobility region from pBR322
   2648..2839    -  CDS            rop: Rop protein, which maintains plasmids at low copy number; rop
   2856..3236    +  CDS            YPB1_ECOLX: Protein predicted: Swiss-Prot protein existence level 4. From Escherichia coli.
   3348..3366    +  promoter       T7 promoter: promoter for bacteriophage T7 RNA polymerase
   3398..3420    +  RBS            RBS: efficient ribosome binding site from bacteriophage T7 gene 10 (Olins and Rangwala, 1989)
   3443..4094    +  CDS            GST (fragment): glutathione S-transferase from Schistosoma japonicum
   4129..4149    +  CDS            capTEV™ (fragment): composite tag for in vivo biotinylation, TEV protease cleavage, and 6xHis tagging
   4158..4732    +  CDS            superfolder GFP (fragment): GFP variant that folds robustly even when fused to poorly folded proteins (Pédelacq et al., 2006)
   4785..4802    +  CDS            9xHis (fragment): 9xHis affinity tag
   4812..4861    +  CDS            SET1 (fragment): solubility-enhancement tag derived from T7 phage gene 10B
   4869..4916    +  terminator     T7 terminator: transcription terminator for bacteriophage T7 RNA polymerase
>Addgene plasmid #114680 | pRC01 | depositor full sequence | sequence record 216381 | pRC01 sequence 4941 bps
TGGCGAATGGG
[124 nt withheld, positions 12-135]
C
[91 nt withheld, positions 137-227]
A
[49 nt withheld, positions 229-277]
CCTTTGACGTTGGAGTCCACGTTCTTT
[37 nt withheld, positions 305-341]
ACCCTATCTCGGTCTATTCTTTTGATTTATAAGGGATTTTGCCGATTTCGGCCTATTGGTTAAAAAATGA
GCTGATTTAACAAAAATTTAACGCGAATTTTAACAAAATATTAACGTTTACAATTTCAGGTGGCACTTTT
CGGGGAAATGTGCGCGGAACCCCTATTTGTTTATTTTTCTAAATACATTCAAATATGTATCCGCTCATGA
GACAATAACCCTGATAAATGCTTCAATAATATTGAAAAAGGAAGAGTATGAGTATTCAACATTTCCGTGT
CGCCCTTATTCCCTTTTTTGCGGCATTTTGCCTTCCTGTTTTTGCTCACCCAGAAACGCTGGTGAAAGTA
AAAGATGCTGAAGATCAGTTGGGTGCACGAGTGGGTTACATCGAACTGGATCTCAACAGCGGTAAGATCC
TTGAGAGTTTTCGCCCCGAAGAACGTTTTCCAATGATGAGCACTTTTAAAGTTCTGCTATGTGGCGCGGT
ATTATCCCGTATTGACGCCGGGCAAGAGCAACTCGGTCGCCGCATACACTATTCTCAGAATGACTTGGTT
GAGTACTCACCAGTCACAGAAAAGCATCTTACGGATGGCATGACAGTAAGAGAATTATGCAGTGCTGCCA
TAACCATGAGTGATAACACTGCGGCCAACTTACTTCTGACAACGATCGGAGGACCGAAGGAGCTAACCGC
TTTTTTGCACAACATGGGGGATCATGTAACTCGCCTTGATCGTTGGGAACCGGAGCTGAATGAAGCCATA
CCAAACGACGAGCGTGACACCACGATGCCTGCAGCAATGGCAACAACGTTGCGCAAACTATTAACTGGCG
AACTACTTACTCTAGCTTCCCGGCAACAATTAATAGACTGGATGGAGGCGGATAAAGTTGCAGGACCACT
TCTGCGCTCGGCCCTTCCGGCTGGCTGGTTTATTGCTGATAAATCTGGAGCCGGTGAGCGTGGGTCTCGC
GGTATCATTGCAGCACTGGGGCCAGATGGTAAGCCCTCCCGTATCGTAGTTATCTACACGACGGGGAGTC
AGGCAACTATGGATGAACGAAATAGACAGATCGCTGAGATAGGTGCCTCACTGATTAAGCATTGGTAACT
GTCAGACCAAGTTTACTCATATATACTTTAGATTGATTTAAAACTTCATTTTTAATTTAAAAGGATCTAG
GTGAAGATCCTTTTTGATAATCTCATGACCAAAATCCCTTAACGTGAGTTTTCGTTCCACTGAGCGTCAG
ACCCCGTAGAAAAGATCAAAGGATCTTCTTGAGATCCTTTTTTTCTGCGCGTAATCTGCTGCTTGCAAAC
AAAAAAACCACCGCTACCAGCGGTGGTTTGTTTGCCGGATCAAGAGCTACCAACTCTTTTTCCGAAGGTA
ACTGGCTTCAGCAGAGCGCAGATACCAAATACTGTCCTTCTAGTGTAGCCGTAGTTAGGCCACCACTTCA
AGAACTCTGTAGCACCGCCTACATACCTCGCTCTGCTAATCCTGTTACCAGTGGCTGCTGCCAGTGGCGA
TAAGTCGTGTCTTACCGGGTTGGACTCAAGACGATAGTTACCGGATAAGGCGCAGCGGTCGGGCTGAACG
GGGGGTTCGTGCACACAGCCCAGCTTGGAGCGAACGACCTACACCGAACTGAGATACCTACAGCGTGAGC
TATGAGAAAGCGCCACGCTTCCCGAAGGGAGAAAGGCGGACAGGTATCCGGTAAGCGGCAGGGTCGGAAC
AGGAGAGCGCACGAGGGAGCTTCCAGGGGGAAACGCCTGGTATCTTTATAGTCCTGTCGGGTTTCGCCAC
CTCTGACTTGAGCGTCGATTTTTGTGATGCTCGTCAGGGGGGCGGAGCCTATGGAAAAACGCCAGCAACG
CGGCCTTTTTACGGTTCCTGGCCTTTTGCTGGCCTTTTGCTCACATGTTCTTTCCTGCGTTATCCCCTGA
TTCTGTGGATAACCGTATTACCGCCTTTGAGTGAGCTGATACCGCTCGCCGCAGCCGAACGACCGAGCGC
AGCGAGTCAGTGAGCGAGGAAGCGGAAGAGCGCCTGATGCGGTATTTTCTCCTTACGCATCTGTGCGGTA
TTTCACACCGCATATATGGTGCACTCTCAGTACAATCTGCTCTGATGCCGCATAGTTAAGCCAGTATACA
CTCCGCTATCGCTACGTGACTGGGTCATGGCTGCGCCCCGACACCCGCCAACACCCGCTGACGCGCCCTG
ACGGGCTTGTCTGCTCCCGGCATCCGCTTACAGACAAGCTGTGACCGTCTCCGGGAGCTGCATGTGTCAG
AGGTTTTCACCGTCATCACCGAAACGCGCGAGGCAGCTGCGGTAAAGCTCATCAGCGTGGTCGTGAAGCG
ATTCACAGATGTCTGCCTGTTCATCCGCGTCCAGCTCGTTGAGTTTCTCCAGAAGCGTTAATGTCTGGCT
TCTGATAAAGCGGGCCATGTTAAGGGCGGTTTTTTCCTGTTTGGTCACTGATGCCTCCGTGTAAGGGGGA
TTTCTGTTCATGGGGGTAATGATACCGATGAAACGAGAGAGGATGCTCACGATACGGGTTACTGATGATG
AACATGCCCGGTTACTGGAACGTTGTGAGGGTAAACAACTGGCGGTATGGATGCGGCGGGACCAGAGAAA
AATCACTCAGGGTCAATGCCAGCGCTTCGTTAATACAGATGTAGGTGTTCCACAGGGTAGCCAGCAGCAT
CCTGCGATGCAGATCCGGAACATAATGGTGCAGGGCGCTGACTTCCGCGTTTCCAGACTTTACGAAACAC
GGAAACCGAAGACCATTCATGTTGTTGCTCAGGTCGCAGACGTTTTGCAGCAGCAGTCGCTTCACGTTCG
CTCGCGTATCGGTGATTCATTCTGCTAACCAGTAAGGCAACCCCGCCAGCCTAGCCGGGTCCTCAACGAC
AGGAGCACGATCATGCGCACCCGTGGCCAGGACCCAACGCTGCCCGAGATCTCGATCCCGCGAAATTAAT
ACGACTCACTATAGGGAGACCACAACGGTTTCCCTCTAGAAATAATTTTGTTTAACTTTAAGAAGGAGAT
ATACATATGAAACAAGATCTGATGTCCCCTATACTAGGTTATTGGAAAATTAAGGGCCTTGTGCAACCCA
CTCGACTTCTTTTGGAATATCTTGAAGAAAAATATGAAGAGCATTTGTATGAGCGCGATGAAGGTGATAA
ATGGCGAAACAAAAAGTTTGAATTGGGTTTGGAGTTTCCCAATCTTCCTTATTATATTGATGGTGATGTT
AAATTAACACAGTCTATGGCCATCATACGTTATATAGCTGACAAGCACAACATGTTGGGTGGTTGTCCAA
AAGAGCGTGCAGAGATTTCAATGCTTGAAGGAGCGGTTTTGGATATTAGATACGGTGTTTCGAGAATTGC
ATATAGTAAAGACTTTGAAACTCTCAAAGTTGATTTTCTTAGCAAGCTACCTGAAATGCTGAAAATGTTC
GAAGATCGTTTATGTCATAAAACATATTTAAATGGTGATCATGTAACCCATCCTGACTTCATGTTGTATG
ACGCTCTTGATGTTGTTTTATACATGGACCCAATGTGCCTGGATGCGTTCCCAAAATTAGTTTGTTTTAA
AAAACGTATTGAAGCTATCCCACAAATTGATAAGTACTTGAAATCCAGCAAGTATATAGCATGGCCTTTG
CAGGGCTGGCAAGCCACGTTTGGTGGTGGCGACCATCCTCCAACTAGTGGATCTGGTGGTGGTGGCGGTT
CCATGAGCGAGAATCTTTATTTTCAGGGATCCATGCGCAAAGGAGAAGAACTTTTCACTGGAGTTGTCCC
AATTCTTATTGAATTAGATGGTGATGTTAATGGGCACAAATTTTTCGTCCGTGGAGAGGGTGAAGGTGAT
GCTACAATCGGAAAACTCAGCCTTAAATTTATTTGCACTACTGGAAAACTACCTGTTCCATGGCCAACAC
TTGTCACTACTCTGACCTATGGTGTTCAATGCTTTTCCCGTTATCCGGATCACATGAAACGGCATGACTT
TTTCAAGAGTGCCATGCCCGAAGGTTATGTACAGGAACGCACTATATACTTCAAAGATGACGGGACCTAC
AAGACGCGTGCTGAAGTCAAGTTTGAAGGTGATACCCTTGTTAATCGTATCGAGTTAAAAGGTATTGATT
TTAAAGAAGATGGAAACATTCTCGGACACAAACTCGAGTACAACTTTAACTCACACAAGGTATACATCAC
GGCAGACAAACAAAACAATGGAATCAAAGCTAACTTCACCATTCGCCACAACGTTGAAGATGGTTCCGTT
CAACTAGCAGACCATTATCAACAAAATACTCCAATTGGCGATGGCCCTGTCTGATAGTAAGCGGCCGCCA
CCATCACCACCACCACTAGGGGCCGCACTCGAGCACCACCACCACCACCACTGAGATCCGGCTGCTAACA
AAGCCCGAAAGGAAGCTGAGTTGGCTGCTGCCACCGCTGAGCAATAACTAGCATAACCCCTTGGGGCCTC
TAAACGGGTCTTGAGGGGTTTTTTGCTGAAAGGAGGAACTATATCCGGAT
