Features (pLannotate 1.2.2; 15 found; start..end, strand, type, name):
      1..589     +  rep_origin     ori: high-copy-number ColE1/pMB1/pBR322/pUC origin of replication
    775..914     -  misc_feature   bom: basis of mobility region from pBR322
   1016..1204    -  CDS            rop: Rop protein, which maintains plasmids at low copy number; rop
   1224..1604    +  CDS            YPB1_ECOLX: Protein predicted: Swiss-Prot protein existence level 4. From Escherichia coli.
   1716..1734    +  promoter       T7 promoter: promoter for bacteriophage T7 RNA polymerase
   1766..1788    +  RBS            RBS: efficient ribosome binding site from bacteriophage T7 gene 10 (Olins and Rangwala, 1989)
   1811..2462    +  CDS            GST (fragment): glutathione S-transferase from Schistosoma japonicum
   2497..2517    +  CDS            capTEV™ (fragment): composite tag for in vivo biotinylation, TEV protease cleavage, and 6xHis tagging
   2526..3100    +  CDS            superfolder GFP (fragment): GFP variant that folds robustly even when fused to poorly folded proteins (Pédelacq et al., 2006)
   3153..3170    +  CDS            9xHis (fragment): 9xHis affinity tag
   3180..3229    +  CDS            SET1 (fragment): solubility-enhancement tag derived from T7 phage gene 10B
   3237..3284    +  terminator     T7 terminator: transcription terminator for bacteriophage T7 RNA polymerase
   3321..3749    +  rep_origin     f1 ori (sequence partly withheld): f1 bacteriophage origin of replication; arrow indicates direction of (+) strand synthesis
   3802..3906    +  promoter       AmpR promoter: bla
   3907..4767    +  CDS            AmpR: β-lactamase; bla; confers resistance to ampicillin, carbenicillin, and related antibiotics
>Addgene plasmid #114680 | pRC01 | addgene full sequence | sequence record 223018 | Addgene NGS Result
TTGAGATCCTTTTTTTCTGCGCGTAATCTGCTGCTTGCAAACAAAAAAACCACCGCTACCAGCGGTGGTT
TGTTTGCCGGATCAAGAGCTACCAACTCTTTTTCCGAAGGTAACTGGCTTCAGCAGAGCGCAGATACCAA
ATACTGTCCTTCTAGTGTAGCCGTAGTTAGGCCACCACTTCAAGAACTCTGTAGCACCGCCTACATACCT
CGCTCTGCTAATCCTGTTACTAGTGGCTGCTGCCAGTGGCGATAAGTCGTGTCTTACCGGGTTGGACTCA
AGACGATAGTTACCGGATAAGGCGCAGCGGTCGGGCTGAACGGGGGGTTCGTGCACACAGCCCAGCTTGG
AGCGAACGACCTACACCGAACTGAGATACCTACAGCGTGAGCTATGAGAAAGCGCCACGCTTCCCGAAGG
GAGAAAGGCGGACAGGTATCCGGTAAGCGGCAGGGTCGGAACAGGAGAGCGCACGAGGGAGCTTCCAGGG
GGAAACGCCTGGTATCTTTATAGTCCTGTCGGGTTTCGCCACCTCTGACTTGAGCGTCGATTTTTGTGAT
GCTCGTCAGGGGGGCGGAGCCTATGGAAAAACGCCAGCAACGCGGCCTTTTTACGGTTCCTGGCCTTTTG
CTGGCCTTTTGCTCACATGTTCTTTCCTGCGTTATCCCCTGATTCTGTGGATAACCGTATTACCGCCTTT
GAGTGAGCTGATACCGCTCGCCGCAGCCGAACGACCGAGCGCAGCGAGTCAGTGAGCGAGGAAGCGGAAG
AGCGCCTGATGCGGTATTTTCTCCTTACGCATCTGTGCGGTATTTCACACCGCAATGGTGCACTCTCAGT
ACAATCTGCTCTGATGCCGCATAGTTAAGCCAGTATACACTCCGCTATCGCTACGTGACTGGGTCATGGC
TGCGCCCCGACACCCGCCAACACCCGCTGACGCGCCCTGACGGGCTTGTCTGCTCCCGGCATCCGCTTAC
AGACAAGCTGTGACCGTCTCCGGGAGCTGCATGTGTCAGAGGTTTTCACCGTCATCACCGAAACGCGCGA
GGCAGCTGCGGTAAAGCTCATCAGCGTGGTCGTGAAGCGATTCACAGATGTCTGCCTGTTCATCCGCGTC
CAGCTCGTTGAGTTTCTCCAGAAGCGTTAATGTCTGGCTTCTGATAAAGCGGGCCATGTTAAGGGCGGTT
TTTTCCTGTTTGGTTACTGATGCCTCCGTGTAAGGGGGATTTCTGTTCATGGGGGTAATGATACCGATGA
AACGAGAGAGGATGCTCACGATACGGGTTACTGATGATGAACATGCCCGGTTACTGGAACGTTGTGAGGG
TAAACAACTGGCGGTATGGATGCGGCGGGACCAGAGAAAAATCACTCAGGGTCAATGCCAGCGCTTCGTT
AATACAGATGTAGGTGTTCCACAGGGTAGCCAGCAGCATCCTGCGATGCAGATCCGGAACATAATGGTGC
AGGGCGCTGACTTCCGCGTTTCCAGACTTTACGAAACACGGAAACCGAAGACCATTCATGTTGTTGCTCA
GGTCGCAGACGTTTTGCAGCAGCAGTCGCTTCACGTTCGCTCGCGTATCGGTGATTCATTCTGCTAACCA
GTAAGGCAACCCCGCCAGCCTAGCCGGGTCCTCAACGACAGGAGCACGATCATGCGCACCCGTGGCCAGG
ACCCAACGCTGCCCGAGATCTCGATCCCGCGAAATTAATACGACTCACTATAGGGAGACCACAACGGTTT
CCCTCTAGAAATAATTTTGTTTAACTTTAAGAAGGAGATATACATATGAAACAAGATCTGATGTCCCCTA
TACTAGGTTATTGGAAAATTAAGGGCCTTGTGCAACCCACTCGACTTCTTTTGGAATATCTTGAAGAAAA
ATATGAAGAGCATTTGTATGAGCGCGATGAAGGTGATAAATGGCGAAACAAAAAGTTTGAATTGGGTTTG
GAGTTTCCCAATCTTCCTTATTATATTGATGGTGATGTTAAATTAACACAGTCTATGGCCATCATACGTT
ATATAGCTGACAAGCACAACATGTTGGGTGGTTGTCCAAAAGAGCGTGCAGAGATTTCAATGCTTGAAGG
AGCGGTTTTGGATATTAGATACGGTGTTTCGAGAATTGCATATAGTAAAGACTTTGAAACTCTCAAAGTT
GATTTTCTTAGCAAGCTACCTGAAATGCTGAAAATGTTCGAAGATCGTTTATGTCATAAAACATATTTAA
ATGGTGATCATGTAACCCATCCTGACTTCATGTTGTATGACGCTCTTGATGTTGTTTTATACATGGACCC
AATGTGCCTGGATGCGTTCCCAAAATTAGTTTGTTTTAAAAAACGTATTGAAGCTATCCCACAAATTGAT
AAGTACTTGAAATCCAGCAAGTATATAGCATGGCCTTTGCAGGGCTGGCAAGCCACGTTTGGTGGTGGCG
ACCATCCTCCAACTAGTGGATCTGGTGGTGGTGGCGGTTCCATGAGCGAGAATCTTTATTTTCAGGGATC
CATGCGCAAAGGAGAAGAACTTTTCACTGGAGTTGTCCCAATTCTTATTGAATTAGATGGTGATGTTAAT
GGGCACAAATTTTTCGTCCGTGGAGAGGGTGAAGGTGATGCTACAATCGGAAAACTCAGCCTTAAATTTA
TTTGCACTACTGGAAAACTACCTGTTCCATGGCCAACACTTGTCACTACTCTGACCTATGGTGTTCAATG
CTTTTCCCGTTATCCGGATCACATGAAACGGCATGACTTTTTCAAGAGTGCCATGCCCGAAGGTTATGTA
CAGGAACGCACTATATACTTCAAAGATGACGGGACCTACAAGACGCGTGCTGAAGTCAAGTTTGAAGGTG
ATACCCTTGTTAATCGTATCGAGTTAAAAGGTATTGATTTTAAAGAAGATGGAAACATTCTCGGACACAA
ACTCGAGTACAACTTTAACTCACACAAGGTATACATCACGGCAGACAAACAAAACAATGGAATCAAAGCT
AACTTCACCATTCGCCACAACGTTGAAGATGGTTCCGTTCAACTAGCAGACCATTATCAACAAAATACTC
CAATTGGCGATGGCCCTGTCTGATAGTAAGCGGCCGCCACCATCACCACCACCACTAGGGGCCGCACTCG
AGCACCACCACCACCACCACTGAGATCCGGCTGCTAACAAAGCCCGAAAGGAAGCTGAGTTGGCTGCTGC
CACCGCTGAGCAATAACTAGCATAACCCCTTGGGGCCTCTAAACGGGTCTTGAGGGGTTTTTTGCTGAAA
GGAGGAACTATATCCGGATTGGCGAATGGG
[124 nt withheld, positions 3321-3444]
C
[91 nt withheld, positions 3446-3536]
A
[49 nt withheld, positions 3538-3586]
CCTTTGACGTTGGAGTCCACGTTCTTT
[37 nt withheld, positions 3614-3650]
ACCCTATCTCGGTCTATTCTTTTGATTTATAAGGGATTTTGCCGATTTCGGCCTATTGGTTAAAAAATGA
GCTGATTTAACAAAAATTTAACGCGAATTTTAACAAAATATTAACGCTTACAATTTAGGTGGCACTTTTC
GGGGAAATGTGCGCGGAACCCCTATTTGTTTATTTTTCTAAATACATTCAAATATGTATCCGCTCATGAG
ACAATAACCCTGATAAATGCTTCAATAATATTGAAAAAGGAAGAGTATGAGTATTCAACATTTCCGTGTC
GCCCTTATTCCCTTTTTTGCGGCATTTTGCCTTCCTGTTTTTGCTCACCCAGAAACGCTGGTGAAAGTAA
AAGATGCTGAAGATCAGTTGGGTGCACGAGTGGGTTACATCGAACTGGATCTCAACAGCGGTAAGATCCT
TGAGAGTTTTCGCCCCGAAGAACGTTTTCCAATGATGAGCACTTTTAAAGTTCTGCTATGTGGCGCGGTA
TTATCCCGTATTGACGCCGGGCAAGAGCAACTCGGTCGCCGCATACACTATTCTCAGAATGACTTGGTTG
AGTACTCACCAGTCACAGAAAAGCATCTTACGGATGGCATGACAGTAAGAGAATTATGCAGTGCTGCCAT
AACCATGAGTGATAACACTGCGGCCAACTTACTTCTGACAACGATCGGAGGACCGAAGGAGCTAACCGCT
TTTTTGCACAACATGGGGGATCATGTAACTCGCCTTGATCGTTGGGAACCGGAGCTGAATGAAGCCATAC
CAAACGACGAGCGTGACACCACGATGCCTGCAGCAATGGCAACAACGTTGCGCAAACTATTAACTGGCGA
ACTACTTACTCTAGCTTCCCGGCAACAATTAATAGACTGGATGGAGGCGGATAAAGTTGCAGGACCACTT
CTGCGCTCGGCCCTTCCGGCTGGCTGGTTTATTGCTGATAAATCTGGAGCCGGTGAGCGTGGGTCTCGCG
GTATCATTGCAGCACTGGGGCCAGATGGTAAGCCCTCCCGTATCGTAGTTATCTACACGACGGGGAGTCA
GGCAACTATGGATGAACGAAATAGACAGATCGCTGAGATAGGTGCCTCACTGATTAAGCATTGGTAACTG
TCAGACCAAGTTTACTCATATATACTTTAGATTGATTTAAAACTTCATTTTTAATTTAAAAGGATCTAGG
TGAAGATCCTTTTTGATAATCTCATGACCAAAATCCCTTAACGTGAGTTTTCGTTCCACTGAGCGTCAGA
CCCCGTAGAAAAGATCAAAGGATCTTC
